Addgene plasmid #122596: pBT13-splitC
Purpose: clone M13 phage by SapI Golden Gate
Depositing lab: David Liu. Depositing organization: Broad Institute. Publication: Continuous evolution of base editors with expanded target compatibility and improved activity. Thuronyi BW, Koblan LW, Levy JM, Yeh WH, Zheng C, Newby GA, Wilson C, Bhaumik M, Shubina-Oleinik O, Holt JR, Liu DR. Nat Biotechnol. 2019 Jul 22. pii: 10.1038/s41587-019-0193-0. doi: 10.1038/s41587-019-0193-0. PubMed 31332326.
Backbone
  Vector backbone: pBT13
  Vector type: Bacterial Expression
Growth in bacteria
  Bacterial resistance: Kanamycin, 50 μg/mL
  Growth temperature: 37°C
  Growth strain: NEB Stable
  Copy number: Low Copy
Gene/Insert
  Gene/Insert name: M13 bacteriophage genes
  Cloning method: Gibson Cloning
Terms and licenses: Academic/Nonprofit Terms; Industry Terms: Not Available to Industry
Depositor comments: low copy vector, confers a growth defect Please visit https://benchling.com/s/vGj0lSRM for additional information.
How to cite: pBT13-splitC was a gift from David Liu (Addgene plasmid # 122596 ; http://n2t.net/addgene:122596 ; RRID:Addgene_122596)
