[The description below was written by a language model from this plasmid's Addgene catalogue record and pLannotate feature annotations shown in this document.]
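Description:
pBT13-splitC is a low-copy bacterial plasmid built on the pBT13 backbone that carries part of the M13 bacteriophage genome and serves as a donor fragment for assembling M13 phage by SapI Golden Gate cloning. It replicates in E. coli from the pSC101 origin together with its required Rep101 (RepA) initiator protein, and it is selected with kanamycin through an aph(3')-Ia resistance gene. The depositor notes that, despite the low copy number, the plasmid confers a growth defect on its host, which is plausibly linked to the phage genes it carries, although the record does not give a cause.

The annotated 7,007 nt sequence contains a contiguous block of M13 sequence: a short fragment of gene III (minor coat protein pIII), followed by intact gene VI (minor coat protein), gene I and gene IV (both phage assembly functions), and the M13 origin of replication. An rrnB T1 terminator lies upstream of this block, presumably insulating it from read-through transcription. The "splitC" name and the partial gene set suggest that the remaining phage genes come from companion plasmids, but the record does not describe these or the positions of the SapI sites. Separately, the backbone holds an mRFP1 red fluorescent protein cassette driven by a PLtetO-1 promoter fragment and closed by rrnB T1 and T7Te terminators; its role is not stated, though such a cassette could act as a visual marker for the plasmid. The associated publication concerns continuous evolution of base editors, in which engineered M13 phage carry the evolving gene, consistent with this plasmid being a tool for constructing such phage.
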