Features (pLannotate 1.2.2; 14 found; start..end, strand, type, name):
     12..65      +  promoter       PLtetO-1 promoter (fragment): modified phage lambda PL promoter with tet operator sites (Lutz and Bujard, 1997)
     91..768     +  CDS            mRFP1: monomeric derivative of DsRed (Campbell et al., 2002)
    786..857     +  terminator     rrnB T1 terminator: transcription terminator T1 from the E. coli rrnB gene
    873..900     +  terminator     T7Te terminator: phage T7 early transcription terminator
    933..990     +  promoter       AmpR promoter (fragment): bla
    999..1814    -  CDS            KanR: aminoglycoside phosphotransferase; aph(3')-Ia; confers resistance to kanamycin in bacteria or G418 (Geneticin®) in eukaryotes
   1882..2832    -  CDS            Rep101: RepA protein needed for replication with the pSC101 origin; rep101
   2880..3102    -  rep_origin     pSC101 ori: low-copy replication origin that requires the Rep101 protein
   3597..3641    +  terminator     rrnB T1 terminator: transcription terminator T1 from the E. coli rrnB gene
   3698..3877    +  CDS            M13 gene III (fragment) (sequence partly withheld): pIII; III; minor coat protein
   3880..4218    +  CDS            M13 gene VI (sequence partly withheld): pVI; VI; minor coat protein
   4220..5266    +  CDS            M13 gene I (sequence partly withheld): pI; I; phage assembly
   5244..6524    +  CDS            M13 gene IV (sequence partly withheld): pIV; IV; phage assembly
   6512..6892    +  rep_origin     M13 ori (sequence partly withheld): M13 bacteriophage origin of replication; arrow indicates direction of (+) strand synthesis
>Addgene plasmid #122596 | pBT13-splitC | addgene full sequence | sequence record 247614 | Addgene NGS Result
CTTAGAAGAGCTCCCTATCAGTGATAGAGATTGACATCCCTATCAGTGATAGAGATACTGAGCACGAATC
TGAAAGAGGAGAAAGGATCTATGGCGAGTAGCGAAGACGTTATCAAAGAGTTCATGCGTTTCAAAGTTCG
TATGGAAGGTTCCGTTAACGGTCACGAGTTCGAAATCGAAGGTGAAGGTGAAGGTCGTCCGTACGAAGGT
ACCCAGACCGCTAAACTGAAAGTTACCAAAGGTGGTCCGCTGCCGTTCGCTTGGGACATCCTGTCCCCGC
AGTTCCAGTACGGTTCCAAAGCTTACGTTAAACACCCGGCTGACATCCCGGACTACCTGAAACTGTCCTT
CCCGGAAGGTTTCAAATGGGAACGTGTTATGAACTTCGAAGACGGTGGTGTTGTTACCGTTACCCAGGAC
TCCTCCCTGCAAGACGGTGAGTTCATCTACAAAGTTAAACTGCGTGGTACCAACTTCCCGTCCGACGGTC
CGGTTATGCAGAAAAAAACCATGGGTTGGGAAGCTTCCACCGAACGTATGTACCCGGAAGACGGTGCTCT
GAAAGGTGAAATCAAAATGCGTCTGAAACTGAAAGACGGTGGTCACTACGACGCTGAAGTTAAAACCACC
TACATGGCTAAAAAACCGGTTCAGCTGCCGGGTGCTTACAAAACCGACATCAAACTGGACATCACCTCCC
ACAACGAAGACTACACCATCGTTGAACAGTACGAACGTGCTGAAGGTCGTCACTCCACCGGTGCTTAATA
AGGATCTCCAGGCATCAAATAAAACGAAAGGCTCAGTCGAAAGACTGGGCCTTTCGTTTTATCTGTTGTT
TGTCGGTGAACGCTCTCTACTAGAGTCACACTGGCTCACCTTCGGGTGGGCCTTTCTGCGTTTATACAGG
TGGCACTTTTCGGGGAAATGTGCGCGGAACCCCTATTTGTTTATTTTTCTAAATACATTCAAATATGTAT
CCGCTCATGAATTAATTCTTAGAAAAACTCATCGAGCATCAAATGAAACTGCAATTTATTCATATCAGGA
TTATCAATACCATATTTTTGAAAAAGCCGTTTCTGTAATGAAGGAGAAAACTCACCGAGGCAGTTCCATA
GGATGGCAAGATCCTGGTATCGGTCTGCGATTCCGACTCGTCCAACATCAATACAACCTATTAATTTCCC
CTCGTCAAAAATAAGGTTATCAAGTGAGAAATCACCATGAGTGACGACTGAATCCGGTGAGAATGGCAAA
AGTTTATGCATTTCTTTCCAGACTTGTTCAACAGGCCAGCCATTACGCTCGTCATCAAAATCACTCGCAT
CAACCAAACCGTTATTCATTCGTGATTGCGCCTGAGCGAGACGAAATACGCGATCGCTGTTAAAAGGACA
ATTACAAACAGGAATCGAATGCAACCGGCGCAGGAACACTGCCAGCGCATCAACAATATTTTCACCTGAA
TCAGGATATTCTTCTAATACCTGGAATGCTGTTTTCCCGGGGATCGCAGTGGTGAGTAACCATGCATCAT
CAGGAGTACGGATAAAATGCTTGATGGTCGGAAGAGGCATAAATTCCGTCAGCCAGTTTAGTCTGACCAT
CTCATCTGTAACATCATTGGCAACGCTACCTTTGCCATGTTTCAGAAACAACTCTGGCGCATCGGGCTTC
CCATACAATCGATAGATTGTCGCACCTGATTGCCCGACATTATCGCGAGCCCATTTATACCCATATAAAT
CAGCATCCATGTTGGAATTTAATCGCGGCCTAGAGCAAGACGTTTCCCGTTGAATATGGCTCATAACACC
CCTTGTATTACTGTTTATGTAAGCAGACAGTTTTATTGTTCATGAAGGCCAAATAGGCCGTTCAGATCCT
TCCGTATTTAGCCAGTATGTTCTCTAGTGTGGTTCGTTGTTTTTGCGTGAGCCATGAGAACGAACCATTG
AGATCATGCTTACTTTGCATGTCACTCAAAAATTTTGCCTCAAAACTGGTGAGCTGAATTTTTGCAGTTA
AAGCATCGTGTAGTGTTTTTCTTAGTCCGTTACGTAGGTAGGAATCTGATGTAATGGTTGTTGGTATTTT
GTCACCATTCATTTTTATCTGGTTGTTCTCAAGTTCGGTTACGAGATCCATTTGTCTATCTAGTTCAACT
TGGAAAATCAACGTATCAGTCGGGCGGCCTCGCTTATCAACCACCAATTTCATATTGCTGTAAGTGTTTA
AATCTTTACTTATTGGTTTCAAAACCCATTGGTTAAGCCTTTTAAACTCATGGTAGTTATTTTCAAGCAT
TAACATGAACTTAAATTCATCAAGGCTAATCTCTATATTTGCCTTGTGAGTTTTCTTTTGTGTTAGTTCT
TTTAATAACCACTCATAAATCCTCATAGAGTATTTGTTTTCAAAAGACTTAACATGTTCCAGATTATATT
TTATGAATTTTTTTAACTGGAAAAGATAAGGCAATATCTCTTCACTAAAAACTAATTCTAATTTTTCGCT
TGAGAACTTGGCATAGTTTGTCCACTGGAAAATCTCAAAGCCTTTAACCAAAGGATTCCTGATTTCCACA
GTTCTCGTCATCAGCTCTCTGGTTGCTTTAGCTAATACACCATAAGCATTTTCCCTACTGATGTTCATCA
TCTGAGCGTATTGGTTATAAGTGAACGATACCGTCCGTTCTTTCCTTGTAGGGTTTTCAATCGTGGGGTT
GAGTAGTGCCACACAGCATAAAATTAGCTTGGTTTCATGCTCCGTTAAGTCATAGCGACTAATCGCTAGT
TCATTTGCTTTGAAAACAACTAATTCAGACATACATCTCAATTGGTCTAGGTGATTTTAATCACTATACC
AATTGAGATGGGCTAGTCAATGATAATTACTAGTCCTTTTCCTTTGAGTTGTGGGTATCTGTAAATTCTG
CTAGACCTTTGCTGGAAAACTTGTAAATTCTGCTAGACCCTCTGTAAATTCCGCTAGACCTTTGTGTGTT
TTTTTTGTTTATATTCAAGTGGTTATAATTTATAGAATAAAGAAAGAATAAAAAAAGATAAAAAGAATAG
ATCCCAGCCCTGTGTATAACTCACTACTTTAGTCAGTTCCGCAGTATTACAAAAGGATGTCGCAAACGCT
GTTTGCTCCTCTACAAAACAGACCTTAAAACCCTAAAGGCTTAAGTAGCACCCTCGCAAGCTCGGGCAAA
TCGCTGAATATTCCTTTTGTCTCCGACCATCAGGCACCTGAGTCGCTGTCTTTTTCGTGACATTCAGTTC
GCTGCGCTCACGGCTCTGGCAGTGAATGGGGGTAAATGGCACTACAGGCGCCTTTTATGGATTCATGCAA
GGAAACTACCCATAATACAAGAAAAGCCCGTCACGGGCTTCTCAGGGCGTTTTATGGCGGGTCTGCTATG
TGGTGCTATCTGACTTTTTGCTGTTCAGCAGTTCCTGCCCTCTGATTTTCCAGTCTGACCACTTCGGATT
ATCCCGTGACAGGTCATTCAGACTGGCTAATGCACCCAGTAAGGCAGCGGTATCATCAACAGGCTTACCC
GTCTTACTGTCAAGAGGACATCCGGTCAAATAAAACGAAAGGCTCAGTCGAAAGACTGGGCCTTTCGTTT
TGCTGAGGAGACTTAGGGACCCTGCTCTTCTGGCTCTAGAAGGAGATTTTCAACATGCTCCCTCAATCGG
TTGAATGTCGCCCTTTTGTCTTTGGCGCTGGTAAACCATATGAA
[86 nt withheld, positions 3755-3840]
T
[121 nt withheld, positions 3842-3962]
T
[104 nt withheld, positions 3964-4067]
TCAATTACCCTCTGACTTTGTTCAGGGT
[56 nt withheld, positions 4096-4151]
A
[258 nt withheld, positions 4153-4410]
ATCTGATTTGCTTGCTATTGGGCGCGGTAATGATTCCTACGATGAAAATAAAAACGGCTTGCTTGTTCTC
GATGAGTGCGGTACTTGGTTTAATACCCGTTCTTGGAATGAT
[32 nt withheld, positions 4523-4554]
ACATGCTCGTAAATTAGGATGGGATATTATTTTTCTTGTTCAGGAC
[44 nt withheld, positions 4601-4644]
TGTTGTTTATTGTCGTCGTCTGGACAGAATTACTTTACCTTTTGTCGGTACTTTATATTCTCTTATTACT
GGCTCGAAAATGCCTCTGCCTAAATTACATGTTGGCGTTGTTAAATATGGC
[53 nt withheld, positions 4766-4818]
GTATAACGCATATGATACTAAACAGGCTTTTTCTAGTAATTATGATTCCGGTGTTTATTCTTATTTAACG
[107 nt withheld, positions 4889-4995]
T
[197 nt withheld, positions 4997-5193]
ACTCACATATATTGATTTATGTACTGTTTCC
[84 nt withheld, positions 5225-5308]
G
[35 nt withheld, positions 5310-5344]
TGTAACTTGGTATTCAAAGCAATCAGGCGAATCCGTTATTGTTTCTCCCGATGTAAAAGGTACTGTTACT
GTATATTCATCTGACGTTAAACCTGAAAATCTACGCAATTTCTTTATTTCTGTTTTACGTGCAAATAATT
TTGATATGGTAGGTTCTAACCCTTCCATTATTCAGAAGTATAATCCAAACAA
[35 nt withheld, positions 5537-5571]
A
[72 nt withheld, positions 5573-5644]
TTTTAAAATTAATAACGTTCGGGCAAAGGATTTAATACGAGTTGTCGAATTGTTTGTAAAGTCTAATACT
TCTAAATCCTCAAATGTATTATCTATTGACGGCTCTAATCTATTAGTTGTTAGTGCTCCTAAAGATATTT
TAGATAACCTTCCTCAATTCCTTTCA
[35 nt withheld, positions 5811-5845]
GGGTTTGATATTT
[32 nt withheld, positions 5859-5890]
ATTTGCTGCTGGCTCTCAGCGTGGCACTGTTGCAGGC
[41 nt withheld, positions 5928-5968]
TGGTGGTTCGTTCGGTATTTTTAAT
[68 nt withheld, positions 5994-6061]
A
[35 nt withheld, positions 6063-6097]
C
[38 nt withheld, positions 6099-6136]
G
[38 nt withheld, positions 6138-6175]
GATTGAGCGTCAAAATGTAGGTATTTCCATGAGCGTTTTTCCT
[38 nt withheld, positions 6219-6256]
C
[68 nt withheld, positions 6258-6325]
T
[309 nt withheld, positions 6327-6635]
C
[141 nt withheld, positions 6637-6777]
CCTTTGACGTTGGAGTCCACGTTCTTT
[37 nt withheld, positions 6805-6841]
ACCCTATCTCGGGCTATTCTTTTGATTTATAAGGGATTTTGCCGATTTCGGCCTATTGGTTAAAAAATGA
GCTGATTTAACAAAAATTTAACGCGAATTTTAACAAAAT
[37 nt withheld, positions 6951-6987]
TTCCTGTTTTTGGGGCTTTT
